>Addgene plasmid #78608 | pCRII-Topo U6-SpAi9L-U6SpDMDL | depositor partial sequence | sequence record 148032 | Insert
TGTACAAAAAAGCAGGCTTTAAAGGAACCAATTCAGTCGACTGGATCCGGTACCAAGGTCGGGCAGGAAG
AGGGCCTATTTCCCATGATTCCTTCATATTTGCATATACGATACAAGGCTGTTAGAGAGATAATTAGAAT
TAATTTGACTGTAAACACAAAGATATTAGTACAAAATACGTGACGTAGAAAGTAATAATTTCTTGGGTAG
TTTGCAGTTTTAAAATTATGTTTTAAAATGGACTATCATATGCTTACCGTAACTTGAAAGTATTTCGATT
TCTTGGCTTTATATATCTTGTGGAAAGGACGAAACACCGAAAGAATTGATTTGATACCGGTTTAAGAGCT
ATGCTGGAAACAGCATAGCAAGTTTAAATAAGGCTAGTCCGTTATCAACTTGAAAAAGTGGCACCGAGTC
GGTGCTTTTTTTCTAGACCCAGCTTTCTTGTACAAAGTTGGCATTATGAGGGGGAGACGAGAAGGGCGAA
TTCTGCAGCGTCCCTGTACAAAAAAGCAGGCTTTAAAGGAACCAATTCAGTCGACTGGATCCGGTACCAA
GGTCGGGCAGGAAGAGGGCCTATTTCCCATGATTCCTTCATATTTGCATATACGATACAAGGCTGTTAGA
GAGATAATTAGAATTAATTTGACTGTAAACACAAAGATATTAGTACAAAATACGTGACGTAGAAAGTAAT
AATTTCTTGGGTAGTTTGCAGTTTTAAAATTATGTTTTAAAATGGACTATCATATGCTTACCGTAACTTG
AAAGTATTTCGATTTCTTGGCTTTATATATCTTGTGGAAAGGACGAAACACCGGAATAATTTCTATTATA
TTACAGTTTAAGAGCTATGCTGGAAACAGCATAGCAAGTTTAAATAAGGCTAGTCCGTTATCAACTTGAA
AAAGTGGCACCGAGTCGGTGCTTTTTTT
