>Addgene plasmid #78608 | pCRII-Topo U6-SpAi9L-U6SpDMDL | addgene partial sequence | sequence record 150678 | SP6 5'-ATTTAGGTGACACTATAG-3'
CGAGCTCGGATCCACTAGTAACGGCCGCCAGTGTGCTGGAATTCGCCCTTGTTCGTCTCGTCCCTGTACA
AAAAAGCAGGCTTTAAAGGAACCAATTCAGTCGACTGGATCCGGTACCAAGGTCGGGCAGGAAGAGGGCC
TATTTCCCATGATTCCTTCATATTTGCATATACGATACAAGGCTGTTAGAGAGATAATTAGAATTAATTT
GACTGTAAACACAAAGATATTAGTACAAAATACGTGACGTAGAAAGTAATAATTTCTTGGGTAGTTTGCA
GTTTTAAAATTATGTTTTAAAATGGACTATCATATGCTTACCGTAACTTGAAAGTATTTCGATTTCTTGG
CTTTATATATCTTGTGGAAAGGACGAAACACCGAAAGAATTGATTTGATACCGGTTTAAGAGCTATGCTG
GAAACAGCATAGCAAGTTTAAATAAGGCTAGTCCGTTATCAACTTGAAAAAGTGGCACCGAGTCGGTGCT
TTTTTTCTAGACCCAGCTTTCTTGTACAAAGTTGGCATTATGAGGGGGAGACGAGAAGGGCGAATTCTGC
AGCGTCCCTGTACAAAAAAGCAGGCTTTAAAGGAACCAATTCAGTCGACTGGATCCGGTACCAAGGTCGG
GCAGGAAGAGGGCCTATTTCCCATGATTCCTTCATATTTGCATATACGATACAAGGCTGTTAGAGAGATA
ATTAGAATTAATTTGACTGTAAACACAAAGATATTAGTACAAAATACGTGACGTAGAAAGTAATAATTTC
TTGGGTAGTTTGCAGTTTTAAAATTATGTTTTAAAATGGACTATCATATGC
