>Addgene plasmid #78608 | pCRII-Topo U6-SpAi9L-U6SpDMDL | addgene partial sequence | sequence record 150680 | T7 5'-TAATACGACTCACTATAGGG-3'
ATTCGCCCTTCTCGTCTCCCCCTCATAATGCCAACTTTGTACAAGAAAGCTGGGTCTAGAAAAAAAGCAC
CGACTCGGTGCCACTTTTTCAAGTTGATAACGGACTAGCCTTATTTAAACTTGCTATGCTGTTTCCAGCA
TAGCTCTTAAACTGTAATATAATAGAAATTATTCCGGTGTTTCGTCCTTTCCACAAGATATATAAAGCCA
AGAAATCGAAATACTTTCAAGTTACGGTAAGCATATGATAGTCCATTTTAAAACATAATTTTAAAACTGC
AAACTACCCAAGAAATTATTACTTTCTACGTCACGTATTTTGTACTAATATCTTTGTGTTTACAGTCAAA
TTAATTCTAATTATCTCTCTAACAGCCTTGTATCGTATATGCAAATATGAAGGAATCATGGGAAATAGGC
CCTCTTCCTGCCCGACCTTGGTACCGGATCCAGTCGACTGAATTGGTTCCTTTAAAGCCTGCTTTTTTGT
ACAGGGACGCTGCA
