[The description below was written by a language model from this plasmid's Addgene catalogue record.]
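Description:
pCRII-Topo U6-SpAi9L-U6SpDMDL is a small dual guide RNA expression plasmid of about 4.5 kb, built by TOPO cloning a synthetic insert into the commercial pCR Blunt II TOPO cloning backbone. It is catalogued as a mammalian expression and CRISPR vector and is propagated in standard E. coli cloning strains under kanamycin selection. The record lists the copy number as unknown and provides no feature table, so the origin of replication and other backbone elements are not itemised. The listed sequencing primers appear to be the standard T7 and SP6 promoter primers, which would place those priming sites on either side of the insertion site.

The payload, as the name indicates, consists of two tandem guide RNA cassettes, each driven by a U6 promoter, the RNA polymerase III promoter commonly used to produce short, precisely initiated transcripts in mammalian cells. Both guides are designed for Streptococcus pyogenes Cas9. One targets the region 5' of the stop cassette in the Ai9 reporter allele, and the other targets intron 22 of the mouse Dmd (dystrophin) gene. The "L" in each guide name suggests these are the left-hand members of guide pairs, with partner guides cutting on the other side of each region supplied separately, although the record does not say so explicitly. The plasmid does not encode Cas9, which must be supplied from another construct.

The associated work concerns in vivo gene editing in dystrophic mouse muscle and muscle stem cells. The plasmid fits that context as a tool for co-delivering a reporter-activating guide and a Dmd-editing guide.
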