Addgene plasmid #78608: pCRII-Topo U6-SpAi9L-U6SpDMDL
Purpose: Expresses gRNAs (for SpCas9) targeting 5’ of Ai9 stop cassette and Dmd intron 22
Depositing lab: Amy Wagers. Depositing organization: Harvard University. Publication: In vivo gene editing in dystrophic mouse muscle and muscle stem cells. Tabebordbar M, Zhu K, Cheng JK, Chew WL, Widrick JJ, Yan WX, Maesner C, Wu EY, Xiao R, Ran FA, Cong L, Zhang F, Vandenberghe LH, Church GM, Wagers AJ. Science. 2016 Jan 22;351(6271):407-11. doi: 10.1126/science.aad5177. Epub 2015 Dec 31. PubMed 26721686.
Backbone
  Vector backbone: pCR blunt II TOPO
  Backbone manufacturer: Invitrogen
  Total vector size (bp): 4495
  Vector type: Mammalian Expression, CRISPR
Growth in bacteria
  Bacterial resistance: Kanamycin, 50 μg/mL
  Growth temperature: 37°C
  Growth strain: DH5alpha
  Copy number: Unknown
Gene/Insert
  Gene/Insert name: U6-SpAi9L-U6SpDMDL
  gRNA/shRNA sequence: AAAGAATTGATTTGATACCG; GAATAATTTCTATTATATTACA
  Species: Synthetic
  Promoter: U6
  Cloning method: TOPO Cloning
  Sequencing primers: 5′ TAA TAC GAC TCA CTA TAG GG; 3′ GAT TTA GGT GAC ACT ATA G
Terms and licenses: Academic/Nonprofit Terms; Industry Terms: Not Available to Industry
How to cite: pCRII-Topo U6-SpAi9L-U6SpDMDL was a gift from Amy Wagers (Addgene plasmid # 78608 ; http://n2t.net/addgene:78608 ; RRID:Addgene_78608)
